>Addgene plasmid #124153 | pBABE (hygro) hYAP 1-2gamma | addgene full sequence | sequence record 240715 | Addgene NGS Result
GGCGCCAGTCCTCCGATTGACTGAGTCGCCCGGGTACCCGTGTATCCAATAAACCCTCTTGCAGTTGCAT
CCGACTTGTGGTCTCGCTGTTCCTTGGGAGGGTCTCCTCTGAGTGATTGACTACCCGTCAGCGGGGGTCT
TTCATTTGGGGGCTCGTCCGGGATCGGGAGACCCCTGCCCAGGGACCACCGACCCACCACCGGGAGGCAA
GCTGGCCAGCAACTTATCTGTGTCTGTCCGATTGTCTAGTGTCTATGACTGATTTTATGCGCCTGCGTCG
GTACTAGTTAGCTAACTAGCTCTGTATCTGGCGGACCCGTGGTGGAACTGACGAGTTCTGAACACCCGGC
CGCAACCCTGGGAGACGTCCCAGGGACTTTGGGGGCCGTTTTTGTGGCCCGACCTGAGGAAGGGAGTCGA
TGTGGAATCCGACCCCGTCAGGATATGTGGTTCTGGTAGGAGACGAGAACCTAAAACAGTTCCCGCCTCC
GTCTGAATTTTTGCTTTCGGTTTGGAACCGAAGCCGCGCGTCTTGTCTGCTGCAGCGCTGCAGCATCGTT
CTGTGTTGTCTCTGTCTGACTGTGTTTCTGTATTTGTCTGAAAATTAGGGCCAGACTGTTACCACTCCCT
TAAGTTTGACCTTAGGTCACTGGAAAGATGTCGAGCGGATCGCTCACAACCAGTCGGTAGATGTCAAGAA
GAGACGTTGGGTTACCTTCTGCTCTGCAGAATGGCCAACCTTTAACGTCGGATGGCCGCGAGACGGCACC
TTTAACCGAGACCTCATCACCCAGGTTAAGATCAAGGTCTTTTCACCTGGCCCGCATGGACACCCAGACC
AGGTCCCCTACATCGTGACCTGGGAAGCCTTGGCTTTTGACCCCCCTCCCTGGGTCAAGCCCTTTGTACA
CCCTAAGCCTCCGCCTCCTCTTCCTCCATCCGCCCCGTCTCTCCCCCTTGAACCTCCTCGTTCGACCCCG
CCTCGATCCTCCCTTTATCCAGCCCTCACTCCTTCTCTAGGCGCCGGCCGGATCCCAGTGTGGTGGTACG
TAGGAATTCATGGATCCCGGGCAGCAGCCGCCGCCTCAACCGGCCCCCCAGGGCCAAGGGCAGCCGCCTT
CGCAGCCCCCGCAGGGGCAGGGCCCGCCGTCCGGACCCGGGCAACCGGCACCCGCGGCGACCCAGGCGGC
GCCGCAGGCACCCCCCGCCGGGCATCAGATCGTGCACGTCCGCGGGGACTCGGAGACCGACCTGGAGGCG
CTCTTCAACGCCGTCATGAACCCCAAGACGGCCAACGTGCCCCAGACCGTGCCCATGAGGCTCCGGAAGC
TGCCCGACTCCTTCTTCAAGCCGCCGGAGCCCAAATCCCACTCCCGACAGGCCAGTACTGATGCAGGCAC
TGCAGGAGCCCTGACTCCACAGCATGTTCGAGCTCATTCCTCTCCAGCTTCTCTGCAGTTGGGAGCTGTT
TCTCCTGGGACACTGACCCCCACTGGAGTAGTCTCTGGCCCAGCAGCTACACCCACAGCTCAGCATCTTC
GACAGTCTTCTTTTGAGATACCTGATGATGTACCTCTGCCAGCAGGTTGGGAGATGGCAAAGACATCTTC
TGGTCAGAGATACTTCTTAAATCACATCGATCAGACAACAACATGGCAGGACCCCAGGAAGGCCATGCTG
TCCCAGATGAACGTCACAGCCCCCACCAGTCCACCAGTGCAGCAGAATATGATGAACTCGGCTTCAGGTC
CTCTTCCTGATGGATGGGAACAAGCCATGACTCAGGATGGAGAAATTTACTATATAAACCATAAGAACAA
GACCACCTCTTGGCTAGACCCAAGGCTTGACCCTCGTTTTGCCATGAACCAGAGAATCAGTCAGAGTGCT
CCAGTGAAACAGCCACCACCCCTGGCTCCCCAGAGCCCACAGGGAGGCGTCATGGGTGGCAGCAACTCCA
ACCAGCAGCAACAGATGCGACTGCAGCAACTGCAGATGGAGAAGGAGAGGCTGCGGCTGAAACAGCAAGA
ACTGCTTCGGCAGGCAATGCGGAATATCAATCCCAGCACAGCAAATTCTCCAAAATGTCAGGAGTTAGCC
CTGCGTAGCCAGTTACCAACACTGGAGCAGGATGGTGGGACTCAAAATCCAGTGTCTTCTCCCGGGATGT
CTCAGGAATTGAGAACAATGACGACCAATAGCTCAGATCCTTTCCTTAACAGTGGCACCTATCACTCTCG
AGATGAGAGTACAGACAGTGGACTAAGCATGAGCAGCTACAGTGTCCCTCGAACCCCAGATGACTTCCTG
AACAGTGTGGATGAGATGGATACAGGTGATACTATCAACCAAAGCACCCTGCCCTCACAGCAGAACCGTT
TCCCAGACTACCTTGAAGCCATTCCTGGGACAAATGTGGACCTTGGAACACTGGAAGGAGATGGAATGAA
CATAGAAGGAGAGGAGCTGATGCCAAGTCTGCAGGAAGCTTTGAGTTCTGACATCCTTAATGACATGGAG
TCTGTTTTGGCTGCCACCAAGCTAGATAAAGAAAGCTTTCTTACATGGTTATAGGTCGACCCTGTGGAAT
GTGTGTCAGTTAGGGTGTGGAAAGTCCCCAGGCTCCCCAGCAGGCAGAAGTATGCAAAGCATGCATCTCA
ATTAGTCAGCAACCAGGTGTGGAAAGTCCCCAGGCTCCCCAGCAGGCAGAAGTATGCAAAGCATGCATCT
CAATTAGTCAGCAACCATAGTCCCGCCCCTAACTCCGCCCATCCCGCCCCTAACTCCGCCCAGTTCCGCC
CATTCTCCGCCCCATGGCTGACTAATTTTTTTTATTTATGCAGAGGCCGAGGCCGCCTCGGCCTCTGAGC
TATTCCAGAAGTAGTGAGGAGGCTTTTTTGGAGGCCTAGGCTTTTGCAAAAAGCTTGCCAGCTGGGGCGC
CCTCTGGTAAGGTTGGGAAGCCCTGCAGATCTGATCCCGGGGGGCAATGAGATATGAAAAAGCCTGAACT
CACCGCGACGTCTGTCGAGAAGTTTCTGATCGAAAAGTTCGACAGCGTCTCCGACCTGATGCAGCTCTCG
GAGGGCGAAGAATCTCGTGCTTTCAGCTTCGATGTAGGAGGGCGTGGATATGTCCTGCGGGTAAATAGCT
GCGCCGATGGTTTCTACAAAGATCGTTATGTTTATCGGCACTTTGCATCGGCCGCGCTCCCGATTCCGGA
AGTGCTTGACATTGGGGAATTTAGCGAGAGCCTGACCTATTGCATCTCCCGCCGTGCACAGGGTGTCACG
TTGCAAGACCTGCCTGAAACCGAACTGCCCGCTGTTCTGCAGCCGGTCGCGGAGGCCATGGATGCGATCG
CTGCGGCCGATCTTAGCCAGACGAGCGGGTTCGGCCCATTCGGACCGCAAGGAATCGGTCAATACACTAC
ATGGCGTGATTTCATATGCGCGATTGCTGATCCCCATGTGTATCACTGGCAAACTGTGATGGACGACACC
GTCAGTGCGTCCGTCGCGCAGGCTCTCGATGAGCTGATGCTTTGGGCCGAGGACTGCCCCGAAGTCCGGC
ACCTCGTGCACGCGGATTTCGGCTCCAACAATGTCCTGACGGACAATGGCCGCATAACAGCGGTCATTGA
CTGGAGCGAGGCGATGTTCGGGGATTCCCAATACGAGGTCGCCAACATCTTCTTCTGGAGGCCGTGGTTG
GCTTGTATGGAGCAGCAGACGCGCTACTTCGAGCGGAGGCATCCGGAGCTTGCAGGATCGCCGCGGCTCC
GGGCGTATATGCTCCGCATTGGTCTTGACCAACTCTATCAGAGCTTGGTTGACGGCAATTTCGATGATGC
AGCTTGGGCGCAGGGTCGATGCGACGCAATCGTCCGATCCGGAGCCGGGACTGTCGGGCGTACACAAATC
GCCCGCAGAAGCGCGGCCGTCTGGACCGATGGCTGTGTAGAAGTACTCGCCGATAGTGGAAACCGACGCC
CCAGCACTCGTCCGAGGGCAAAGGAATAGAGTAGATGCCGACCGGGATCTATCGATGCGGCGGGTGTGGT
GGTTACGCGTAATCTGCTGCTTGCAAACAAAAAAACCACCGCTACCAGCGGTGGTTTGTTTGCCGGATCA
AGAGCTACCAACTCTTTTTCCGAAGGTAACTGGCTTCAGCAGAGCGCAGATACCAAATACTGTTCTTCTA
GTGTAGCCGTAGTTAGGCCACCACTTCAAGAACTCTGTAGCACCGCCTACATACCTCGCTCTGCTAATCC
TGTTACCAGTGGCTGCTGCCAGTGGCGATAAGTCGTGTCTTACCGGGTTGGACTCAAGACGATAGTTACC
GGATAAGGCGCAGCGGTCGGGCTGAACGGGGGGTTCGTGCACACAGCCCAGCTTGGAGCGAACGACCTAC
ACCGAACTGAGATACCTACAGCGTGAGCTATGAGAAAGCGCCACGCTTCCCGAAGGGAGAAAGGCGGACA
GGTATCCGGTAAGCGGCAGGGTCGGAACAGGAGAGCGCACGAGGGAGCTTCCAGGGGGAAACGCCTGGTA
TCTTTATAGTCCTGTCGGGTTTCGCCACCTCTGACTTGAGCGTCGATTTTTGTGATGCTCGTCAGGGGGG
CGGAGCCTATGGAAAAACGCCAGCAACGCATCGATAAAATAAAAGATTTTATTTAGTCTCCAGAAAAAGG
GGGGAATGAAAGACCCCACCTGTAGGTTTGGCAAGCTAGCTTAAGTAACGCCATTTTGCAAGGCATGGAA
AAATACATAACTGAGAATAGAGAAGTTCAGATCAAGGTCAGGAACAGATGGAACAGCTGAATATGGGCCA
AACAGGATATCTGTGGTAAGCAGTTCCTGCCCCGGCTCAGGGCCAAGAACAGATGGAACAGCTGAATATG
GGCCAAACAGGATATCTGTGGTAAGCAGTTCCTGCCCCGGCTCAGGGCCAAGAACAGATGGTCCCCAGAT
GCGGTCCAGCCCTCAGCAGTTTCTAGAGAACCATCAGATGTTTCCAGGGTGCCCCAAGGACCTGAAATGA
CCCTGTGCCTTATTTGAACTAACCAATCAGTTCGCTTCTCGCTTCTGTTCGCGCGCTTCTGCTCCCCGAG
CTCAATAAAAGAGCCCACAACCCCTCACTCGGGGCGCCAGTCCTCCGATTGACTGAGTCGCCCGGGTACC
CGTGTATCCAATAAACCCTCTTGCAGTTGCATCCGACTTGTGGTCTCGCTGTTCCTTGGGAGGGTCTCCT
CTGAGTGATTGACTACCCGTCAGCGGGGGTCTTTCACATGCAGCATGTATCAAAATTAATTTGGTTTTTT
TTCTTAAGTATTTACATTAAATGGCCATAGTGCGGCCGCAAATCAATCTAAAGTATATATGAGTAAACTT
GGTCTGACAGTTACCAATGCTTAATCAGTGAGGCACCTATCTCAGCGATCTGTCTATTTCGTTCATCCAT
AGTTGCCTGACTCCCCGTCGTGTAGATAACTACGATACGGGAGGGCTTACCATCTGGCCCCAGTGCTGCA
ATGATACCGCGAGACCCACGCTCACCGGCTCCAGATTTATCAGCAATAAACCAGCCAGCCGGAAGGGCCG
AGCGCAGAAGTGGTCCTGCAACTTTATCCGCCTCCATCCAGTCTATTAATTGTTGCCGGGAAGCTAGAGT
AAGTAGTTCGCCAGTTAATAGTTTGCGCAACGTTGTTGCCATTGCTACAGGCATCGTGGTGTCACGCTCG
TCGTTTGGTATGGCTTCATTCAGCTCCGGTTCCCAACGATCAAGGCGAGTTACATGATCCCCCATGTTGT
GCAAAAAAGCGGTTAGCTCCTTCGGTCCTCCGATCGTTGTCAGAAGTAAGTTGGCCGCAGTGTTATCACT
CATGGTTATGGCAGCACTGCATAATTCTCTTACTGTCATGCCATCCGTAAGATGCTTTTCTGTGACTGGT
GAGTACTCAACCAAGTCATTCTGAGAATAGTGTATGCGGCGACCGAGTTGCTCTTGCCCGGCGTCAATAC
GGGATAATACCGCGCCACATAGCAGAACTTTAAAAGTGCTCATCATTGGAAAACGTTCTTCGGGGCGAAA
ACTCTCAAGGATCTTACCGCTGTTGAGATCCAGTTCGATGTAACCCACTCGTGCACCCAACTGATCTTCA
GCATCTTTTACTTTCACCAGCGTTTCTGGGTGAGCAAAAACAGGAAGGCAAAATGCCGCAAAAAAGGGAA
TAAGGGCGACACGGAAATGTTGAATACTCATACTCTTCCTTTTTCAATATTATTGAAGCATTTATCAGGG
TTATTGTCTCATGAGCGGATACATATTTGAATGTATTTAGAAAAATAAACAAATAGGGGTTCCGCGCACA
TTTCCCCGAAAAGTGCCACCTGCAGCCTGAATATGGGCCAAACAGGATATCTGTGGTAAGCAGTTCCTGC
CCCGGCTCAGGGCCAAGAACAGATGGAACAGCTGAATATGGGCCAAACAGGATATCTGTGGTAAGCAGTT
CCTGCCCCGGCTCAGGGCCAAGAACAGATGGTCCCCAGATGCGGTCCAGCCCTCAGCAGTTTCTAGAGAA
CCATCAGATGTTTCCAGGGTGCCCCAAGGACCTGAAATGACCCTGTGCCTTATTTGAACTAACCAATCAG
TTCGCTTCTCGCTTCTGTTCGCGCGCTTCTGCTCCCCGAGCTCAATAAAAGAGCCCACAACCCCTCACTC
GG
Features (pLannotate 1.2.2; 12 found; start..end, strand, type, name):
    268..542     +  misc_feature   MESV Ψ (fragment): packaging signal of murine embryonic stem cell virus
    609..1025    +  CDS            gag (truncated): truncated Moloney murine leukemia virus (MMLV) gag gene lacking the start codon
   1060..2571    +  CDS            YAP1: YAP1_HUMAN - Also known as YAP65. Experimental evidence at protein level: Swiss-Prot protein existence level 1. [Isoform 3]: Activates the C-terminal fragment (CTF) of ERBB4 (isoform 3). From Homo sapiens (Human).
   2591..2920    +  promoter       SV40 promoter: SV40 enhancer and early promoter
   2994..4016    +  CDS            hph: KHYB_ECOLX - Experimental evidence at protein level: Swiss-Prot protein existence level 1. The aminoglycoside phosphotransferases achieve inactivation of their antibiotic substrates by phosphorylation. Only phosphorylates hygromycin and closely related compounds such as demethyl analogs and destomycin. From Escherichia coli.
   4047..4069    +  rep_origin     f1 ori (fragment): f1 bacteriophage origin of replication; arrow indicates direction of (+) strand synthesis
   4066..4635    +  rep_origin     ori: high-copy-number ColE1/pMB1/pBR322/pUC origin of replication
   4695..4816    +  LTR            3' LTR (ΔU3) (fragment): self-inactivating 3' long terminal repeat (LTR) from Moloney murine leukemia virus
   4817..5286    +  LTR            LTR: long terminal repeat from Moloney murine leukemia virus
   5401..6261    -  CDS            AmpR: β-lactamase; bla; confers resistance to ampicillin, carbenicillin, and related antibiotics
   6262..6366    -  promoter       AmpR promoter: bla
   6397..144     +  LTR            LTR (across the origin): long terminal repeat from Moloney murine leukemia virus
