[The description below was written by a language model from this plasmid's Addgene catalogue record and pLannotate feature annotations shown in this document.]
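Description:
pBABE (hygro) hYAP 1-2gamma is a Moloney murine leukemia virus-based retroviral expression vector carrying wild-type human YAP1, the transcriptional co-activator also known as YAP65. The catalogue lists the vector type as unspecified, but the feature table shows the typical pBABE gammaretroviral layout. A 5′ LTR spans the sequence origin and is followed by a packaging signal (annotated as an MESV Ψ fragment) and a truncated gag segment lacking its start codon, which in such vectors extends the packaging region. Next come the cargo and a downstream MMLV LTR. A short fragment just upstream of that LTR was matched to a ΔU3 self-inactivating LTR, but a full-length LTR annotation sits beside it, so the record does not clearly indicate a self-inactivating design. In bacteria the plasmid is maintained at high copy through a ColE1/pUC-type origin and selected with ampicillin via the bla gene and its promoter. Only a vestigial f1 ori fragment is present.

The YAP1 coding sequence, about 1.5 kb and consistent with the depositor's approximate insert size, was cloned between EcoRI and SalI sites downstream of the gag fragment. No separate promoter is annotated upstream, so expression would come from the 5′ LTR. The name designates the 1-2gamma splice isoform, one of several differentially spliced YAP1 mRNA variants, and no epitope tag is annotated. Downstream, an SV40 enhancer/early promoter drives the hph hygromycin phosphotransferase gene, allowing hygromycin selection of transduced mammalian cells. The stated purpose is protein expression for functional studies of cell growth promotion. The retroviral design suits production of virus in packaging cells for stable integration of this isoform.
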