Addgene plasmid #124153: pBABE (hygro) hYAP 1-2gamma
Purpose: Protein expression for funtional studies of cell growth promotion
Depositing lab: Megan Finch-Edmondson & Marius Sudol. Depositing organization: National University of Singapore. Publication: Identification, basic characterization and evolutionary analysis of differentially spliced mRNA isoforms of human YAP1 gene. Gaffney CJ, Oka T, Mazack V, Hilman D, Gat U, Muramatsu T, Inazawa J, Golden A, Carey DJ, Farooq A, Tromp G, Sudol M. Gene. 2012 Nov 10;509(2):215-22. doi: 10.1016/j.gene.2012.08.025. Epub 2012 Aug 24. PubMed 22939869.
Backbone
  Vector backbone: pBABE (hygro)
  Vector type: Unspecified
Growth in bacteria
  Bacterial resistance: Ampicillin, 100 μg/mL
  Growth temperature: 37°C
  Growth strain: DH5alpha
  Copy number: High Copy
Gene/Insert
  Gene/Insert name: YAP1
  Species: H. sapiens (human)
  Mutation: None (Wild Type)
  GenBank ID: NP_001123617
  Entrez Gene: YAP1 (a.k.a. COB1, YAP, YAP-1, YAP2, YAP65, YKI)
  Cloning method: Restriction Enzyme; 5′ cloning site EcoRI (unknown if destroyed); 3′ cloning site SalI (unknown if destroyed)
Terms and licenses: Academic/Nonprofit Terms; Industry Terms: Not Available to Industry
Depositor comments: Insert size is approximately 1570.
How to cite: pBABE (hygro) hYAP 1-2gamma was a gift from Megan Finch-Edmondson & Marius Sudol (Addgene plasmid # 124153 ; http://n2t.net/addgene:124153 ; RRID:Addgene_124153)
